>Addgene plasmid #48976 | pAW8ENdeI-3XDSR | depositor full sequence | sequence record 71714 | pAW8ENdeI-3XDSR sequence 8316 bps
CAAAAAGTTAGGTGTAACAGAAAATCATGAAACTATGATTTCTAATTTATATATTGGAGGATTTTCTCTA
AAAAAAAAAATACAACAAATAAAAAACACTCAATGACCTGACCATTTGATGGAGTTTAAGTCAATACCTT
CTTGAACCATTTCCCATAATGGTGAAAGTTCCCTCAAGAATTTTACTCTGTCAGAAACGGCCTTAACGAC
GTAGTCGATCCGGACGATGGCCAACCTTCCAATTCATTAAATCGAGTCCTCCATCAGATGATTTACAAGG
TTTTGCATAGAATCCCTAAGTAAGAGAAGTTGTTAGTGATTTCTTCAAGTTTACTAAAATTTACATACAA
ATGGATGATCTCTTCTCCATTGTTTCCTTTCTTCTTGCAAACGCGTTTTACAAAGAGATGACATGCTATT
TTCTGATTATTTTTTTCTATAGTTTTCTATTTTGTACGTCCTTGGGAGTCCGAAATGTAAAATCGGGGTA
TGGTTAGTAGCGGCAGCGTTCATTATGGTATATAAAAGATAAAAAGTAGGGGCAAGCGAGACAGAATGGG
ATACAAGGGCATCGTCTATAATTATAGCTAAAAATTGTATTTTAATTTGTATTTTTTGTAATTTTATTTC
TCATTGTTTTACTTAAAATGAATGCGAATTAGAGAAAACTTCAACGAAATGTCAAAATAAGCTCAGCAAA
ATATACAATTTTAGGGAAAGCGATCAGCAACTTATTCTCCGGTGTAGATTCTTTTTCTTCATAAATTCCA
ACAATGTAACTGCCAATTGATTTTTCTCTAGATGCTAATAAATTGAAACTAATGAATATAATAACACAGG
TTTTGATAAATTGTAAACTCTTACTCAAAAAAAGAATGTTAAAACTAATTTAACCTTTTTATAAAGGCTC
ATGGCGTTAAAGAGGATAGTAAAAATTCTACAATTTTTTAATTTAATGTCACAATTGTCTTGCGAATATA
ATTCTATTAATTTTCGCTAACTGCTGTTTTAGTACTATTACTTTCAATATGCCTTATATGCAACTTTAAT
TCATGAAGAATGCAATATTTTTGCAATCTTTCTTGTACTGAGCGCTTTTTATCATTTAGTACTCATTATT
TAATTTTTCAGTAAAGGGCAATAAATAAATTTGTAGAAGATGCAATGTAATCTCCTCTATCCTTTTGCTC
ATGTTTATGAGTATACCTAGTCTAGAAAGGCTTGTATTTAAAATATTATTCAATAAAAATTCACAATTTT
TACGACATGTGCTACCATTCACTTAACTTCCTGATTATAAAATTGGTTCGTTTATACTAATTACTTAAGT
ACCTTTAACTAAACAAAATGCCTATATATATATTAATTTACAATGAGTGTCAGATAAGTCACTATGTCCG
AGTGGTTAAGGAGTTAGACTCGCCATCGATGGTATGGTGCACTCTCAGTACAATCTGCTCTGATGCCGCA
TAGTTAAGCCAGCCCCGACACCCGCCAACACCCGCTGACGCGCCCTGACGGGCTTGTCTGCTCCCGGCAT
CCGCTTACAGACAAGCTGTGACCGTCTCCGGGAGCTGCATGTGTCAGAGGTTTTCACCGTCATCACCGAA
ACGCGCGAGACGAAAGGGCCTCGTGATACGCCTATTTTTATAGGTTAATGTCATGATAATAATGGTTTCT
TAGACGTCAGGTGGCACTTTTCGGGGAAATGTGCGCGGAACCCCTATTTGTTTATTTTTCTAAATACATT
CAAATATGTATCCGCTCATGAGACAATAACCCTGATAAATGCTTCAATAATATTGAAAAAGGAAGAGTAT
GAGTATTCAACATTTCCGTGTCGCCCTTATTCCCTTTTTTGCGGCATTTTGCCTTCCTGTTTTTGCTCAC
CCAGAAACGCTGGTGAAAGTAAAAGATGCTGAAGATCAGTTGGGTGCACGAGTGGGTTACATCGAACTGG
ATCTCAACAGCGGTAAGATCCTTGAGAGTTTTCGCCCCGAAGAACGTTTTCCAATGATGAGCACTTTTAA
AGTTCTGCTATGTGGCGCGGTATTATCCCGTATTGACGCCGGGCAAGAGCAACTCGGTCGCCGCATACAC
TATTCTCAGAATGACTTGGTTGAGTACTCACCAGTCACAGAAAAGCATCTTACGGATGGCATGACAGTAA
GAGAATTATGCAGTGCTGCCATAACCATGAGTGATAACACTGCGGCCAACTTACTTCTGACAACGATCGG
AGGACCGAAGGAGCTAACCGCTTTTTTGCACAACATGGGGGATCATGTAACTCGCCTTGATCGTTGGGAA
CCGGAGCTGAATGAAGCCATACCAAACGACGAGCGTGACACCACGATGCCTGTAGCAATGGCAACAACGT
TGCGCAAACTATTAACTGGCGAACTACTTACTCTAGCTTCCCGGCAACAATTAATAGACTGGATGGAGGC
GGATAAAGTTGCAGGACCACTTCTGCGCTCGGCCCTTCCGGCTGGCTGGTTTATTGCTGATAAATCTGGA
GCCGGTGAGCGTGGGTCTCGCGGTATCATTGCAGCACTGGGGCCAGATGGTAAGCCCTCCCGTATCGTAG
TTATCTACACGACGGGGAGTCAGGCCACTATGGATGAACGAAATAGACAGATCGCTGAGATAGGTGCCTC
ACTGATTAAGCATTGGTAACTGTCAGACCAAGTTTACTCATATATACTTTAGATTGATTTAAAACTTCAT
TTTTAATTTAAAAGGATCTAGGTGAAGATCCTTTTTGATAATCTCATGACCAAAATCCCTTAACGTGAGT
TTTCGTTCCACTGAGCGTCAGACCCCGTAGAAAAGATCAAAGGATCTTCTTGAGATCCTTTTTTTCTGCG
CGTAATCTGCTGCTTGCAAACAAAAAAACCACCGCTACCAGCGGTGGTTTGTTTGCCGGATCAAGAGCTA
CCAACTCTTTTTCCGAAGGTAACTGGCTTCAGCAGAGCGCAGATACCAAATACTGTTCTTCTAGTGTAGC
CGTAGTTAGGCCACCACTTCAAGAACTCTGTAGCACCGCCTACATACCTCGCTCTGCTAATCCTGTTACC
AGTGGCTGCTGCCAGTGGCGATAAGTCGTGTCTTACCGGGTTGGACTCAAGACGATAGTTACCGGATAAG
GCGCAGCGGTCGGGCTGAACGGGGGGTTCGTGCACACAGCCCAGCTTGGAGCGAACGACCTACACCGAAC
TGAGATACCTACAGCGTGAGCTATGAGAAAGCGCCACGCTTCCCGAAGGGAGAAAGGCGGACAGGTATCC
GGTAAGCGGCAGGGTCGGAACAGGAGAGCGCACGAGGGAGCTTCCAGGGGGAAACGCCTGGTATCTTTAT
AGTCCTGTCGGGTTTCGCCACCTCTGACTTGAGCGTCGATTTTTGTGATGCTCGTCAGGGGGGCGGAGCC
TATGGAAAAACGCCAGCAACGCGGCCTTTTTACGGTTCCTGGCCTTTTGCTGGCCTTTTGCTCACATGTT
CTTTCCTGCGTTATCCCCTGATTCTGTGGATAACCGTATTACCGCCTTTGAGTGAGCTGATACCGCTCGC
CGCAGCCGAACGACCGAGCGCAGCGAGTCAGTGAGCGAGGAAGCGGAAGAGCGCCCAATACGCAAACCGC
CTCTCCCCGCGCGTTGGCCGATTCATTAATGCAGCTGGCACGACAGGTTTCCCGACTGGAAAGCGGGCAG
TGAGCGCAACGCAATTAATGTGAGTTAGCTCACTCATTAGGCACCCCAGGCTTTACACTTTATGCTTCCG
GCTCGTATGTTGTGTGGAATTGTGAGCGGATAACAATTTCACACAGGAAACAGCTATGACCATGATTACG
CCAAGCTTATAACTTCGTATAGCATACATTATACGAAGTTATTGCTAGCCGTTTTCTTCAATTACTAAAT
TAGAACTAATTCAATCATATGCTGGCATGCGGAGAGCTCGGAGTCGACGAGACTAGTTTAAACTCCGTAT
TAAACCCATTCTTAAACCCCGGGATAACTTCGTATATGGTATTATATACGAAGTTATGAATTCACTGGCC
GTCGTTTTACAACGTCGTGACTGGGAAAACCCTGGCGTTACCCAACTTAATCGCCTTGCAGCACATCCCC
CTTTCGCCAGCTGGCGTAATAGCGAAGAGGCCCGCACCGATCGCCCTTCCCAACAGTTGCGCAGCCTGAA
TGGCGAATGGCGCCTGATGCGGTATTTTCTCCTTACGCATCTGTGCGGTATTTCACACCGCATACCATCG
TCCGGATCAATGAAGTAGATGAGTTTACTACCTGTATATACTTTTTTTTTTGTCAAAGTCACTTTTATGG
CATTTCCATGTTGAAGGATTAGCCACAGCACTAAATTTTCAGCGTATGATTGCTTTTAAATATTTAATTT
TCATCGTTTTTTAATTAATATTCAAAACGATTTAATGCCTTCTACATCTGAAGTCAAGCTCATAGACTCG
GGTTGGGTAGCTAAAACTACATCTAACACGAAGGGGTATAGCCTTCTTAAAGTATACTCATGTATAAACG
TTTTGGGTTCATATTTTTGGGCCACGTGGTTTATAAAAATTCTTAACTACACCACTCGGTATCCCGCACC
CGTCTACGTTTCTACGATTTCGAGCTAATATTGAGTAAAGTGATTAGCAAAAAAAATAAAAGTACTCGTT
GTCGGAGATCAAGAATTTTTCTATTATCTCATCTAAACCACTTTCTAAAAGCGAAAAACAAAATCGTAAT
ATGCAGCTTGAATGGGCTTCCATAGTTTGAAAGAAAAACCCTAGCAGTACTGGCAAGGGAGACATTCCTT
TTACCTGGCTAATCGCCATCTTCCAGCAGGCGCACCATTGCCCCTGTTTCACTATCCAGGTTACGGATAT
AGTTCATGACAATATTTACATTGGTCCAGCCACCAGCTTGCATGATCTCCGGTATTGAAACTCCAGCGCG
GGCCATATCTCGCGCGGCTCCGACACGGGCACTGTGTCCAGACCAGGCCAGGTATCTCTGACCAGAGTCA
TCCTTAGCGCCGTAAATCAATCGATGAGTTGCTTCAAAAATCCCTTCCAGGGCGCGAGTTGATAGCTGGC
TGGTGGCAGATGGCGCGGCAACACCATTTTTTCTGACCCGGCAAAACAGGTAGTTATTCGGATCATCAGC
TACACCAGAGACGGAAATCCATCGCTCGACCAGTTTAGTTACCCCCAGGCTAAGTGCCTTCTCTACACCT
GCGGTGCTAACCAGCGTTTTCGTTCTGCCAATATGGATTAACATTCTCCCACCGTCAGTACGTGAGATAT
CTTTAACCCTGATCCTGGCAATTTCGGCTATACGTAACAGGGTGTTATAAGCAATCCCCAGAAATGCCAG
ATTACGTATATCCTGGCAGCGATCGCTATTTTCCATGAGTGAACGAACCTGGTCGAAATCAGTGCGTTCG
AACGCTAGAGCCTGTTTTGCACGTTCACCGGCATCAACGTTTTCTTTTCGGATCCGCCGCATAACCAGTG
AAACAGCATTGCTGTCACTTGGTCGTGGCAGCCCGGACCGACGATGAAGCATGTTTAGCTGGCCCAAATG
TTGCTGGATAGTTTTTACTGCCAGACCGCGCGCCTGAAGATATAGAAGATAATCGCGAACATCTTCAGGT
TCTGCGGGAAACCATTTCCGGTTATTCAACTTGCACCATGCCGCCCACGACCGGCAAACGGACAGAAGCA
TTTTCCAGGTATGCTCAGAAAACGCCTGGCGATCCCTGAACATGTCCATCAGGTTCTTGCGAACCTCATC
ACTCGTTGCATCGACCGGTAACTTTTAGATTAACATTTGTTTAAATATGAAATTAGGCAATGTAACATAC
TGCAGGCAAATTTTGGTGTACGGTAAGTAAATTGGACATAAGATTTAACAAAGCGACTATAAGTCAGAAA
GTGAGAATGAGATTGAAATAATTAATTCAACTTATTCAATTGATGATATGCCAGGATTCCTCTTCCTTTA
TCTTCAATGTTTCGATTAACAGGTCCATTATCCGGTTTTTAGTTTCGCTGCACATTGCCGAATGACAATC
GGATTCCTTTAAGCTATGCTTTTGCCCTGTTTTCTCTCCCCAGTAATCGTTGGGTGACTGAACCATCCAG
TAGCCGAGAGTTACGTTTTTCCTGATTTAATAAATATCCATATCTATTTGTCTCGTGGTGTTTTACAGCA
ACTAACCGAAATTACTATTTTGCATCATCCAACCATAAAGAGACAACAATAATTCTAGAAAACATATAAC
AAGTGTTTTTTTCTATTTACGTCTCATACGCAAAGTCCACTTTACCATGTTTTGGAAACTTGTACCCAAC
CATTCATTTTTCGATTTTGTAATGAGGCTCTTTTCTTCTAACAATCATTGAGGTCATTATCATGTGTCCT
CACCTATTGTTTAAATTGAGGCTTGCGCTATTCCCAAAATTGTGGGTATTATTTTCATATATCAGTATCT
GCAATTTCGGTTCAACTCCGGAAGCTCGGTACCCAACTGTGGGAATACTCAGGTATCGTAAGATGCAAGA
GTTCGAATCTCTTAGCAACCATTATTTTTTTTCTCTCAACATAACGAGAACACACAGGGGCGCTATCGCA
CAGAATCAAATTCGATGACTGGAAATTTTTTGTTAATTTCAGAGGTCGCCTGACGCATATACCTTTTTCA
ACTGAAAAATTGGGAGAAAAAGGAAAGGTGAGAGCGCCGGAACCGGCTTTTCATATAGAATAGAGAAGCG
TTCATGACTAAATGCTTGCATCACAATACTTGAAGTTGACAATATTATTTAAGGACCTATTGTTTTTTCC
AATAGGTGGTTAGCAATCGTCTTACTTTCTAACTTTTCTTACCTTTTACATTTCAGCAATATATATATAT
ATATATATATATATTTCAAGGATATACCATTGTAATGTCTGCCCCTAAGAAGATCGTCGTTTTGCCAGGT
GACCACGTTGGTCAAGAAATCACAGCCGAAGCCATTAAGGTTCTTAAAGCTATTTCTGATGTTCGTTCCA
ATGTCAAGTTCGATTTCGAAAATCATTTAATTGGTGGTGCTGCTATCGATGCTACAGGTGTTCCACTTCC
AGATGAGGCGCTGGAAGCCTCCAAGAAGGCTGATGCCGTTTTGTTAGGTGCTGTGGGTGGTCCTAAATGG
GGTACCGGTAGTGTTAGACCTGAACAAGGTTTACTAAAAATCCGTAAAGAACTTCAATTGTACGCCAACT
TAAGACCATGTAACTTTGCATCCGACTCTCTTTTAGACTTATCTCCAATCAAGCCACAATTTGCTAAAGG
TACTGACTTCGTTGTTGTTAGAGAATTAGTGGGAGGTATTTACTTTGGTAAGAGAAAGGAAGACGATGGT
GATGGTGTCGCTTGGGATAGTGAACAATACACCGTTCCAGAAGTGCAAAGAATCACAAGAATGGCCGCTT
TCATGGCCCTACAACATGAGCCACCATTGCCTATTTGGTCCTTGGATAAAGCTAATGTTTTGGCCTCTTC
AAGATTATGGAGAAAAACTGTGGAGGAAACCATCAAGAACGAATTTCCTACATTGAAAGTTCAACATCAA
TTGATTGATTCTGCCGCCATGATCCTAGTTAAGAACCCAACCCACCTAAATGGTATTATAATCACCAGCA
ACATGTTTGGTGATATCATCTCCGATGAAGCCTCCGTTATCCCAGGCTCCTTGGGTTTGTTGCCATCTGC
GTCCTTGGCCTCTTTGCCAGACAAGAACACCGCATTTGGTTTGTACGAACCATGCCACGGTTCCGCTCCA
GATTTGCCAAAGAATAAGGTCAACCCTATCGCCACTATCTTGTCTGCTGCAATGATGTTGAAATTGTCAT
TGAACTTGCCTGAAGAAGGTAAAGCCATTGAAGATGCAGTTAAAAAGGTTTTGGATGCAGGTATCAGAAC
TGGTGATTTAGGTGGTTCCAACAGTACCACCGAAGTCGGTGATGCTGTCGCCGAAGAAGTTAAGAAAATC
CTTGCTTAAAAAGATTCTCTTTTTTTGTGATATTTGTACATAAACTTTATAAATGAAATTCATAATAGAA
ACGACACGAAATTACAAAATGGAATATGTTCATAGGGTAGACGAAACTATATACGCAATCTACATACATT
TATCAAGAAGGAGAAAAAGGAGGATGTAAAGGAATACAGGTAAGCAAATTGATACTAATGGCTCAACGTG
ATAAGGAAAAAGAATTGCACTTTAACATTAATATTGACAAGGAGGAGGGCATCACA
Features (pLannotate 1.2.2; 22 found; start..end, strand, type, name):
    103..243     -  CDS            NFS1 (fragment): NFS1_YEAST - Also known as SPL1 From Saccharomyces cerevisiae (strain ATCC 204508 / S288c) (Baker's yeast).
    349..414     -  CDS            hus5 (fragment): UBC9_SCHPO - Also known as ubc9. Experimental evidence at protein level: Swiss-Prot protein existence level 1. Catalyzes the covalent attachment of ubiquitin-like protein SUMO/Smt3 to other proteins. Required for efficient recovery from DNA damage or S-phase arrest and normal mitosis. This may be as part of a checkpoint independent recovery process. From Schizosaccharomyces pombe (strain 972 / ATCC 24843) (Fission yeast).
    575..1354    +  rep_origin     ars1: Schizosaccharomyces pombe autonomously replicating sequence ars1
   1433..1482    -  misc_feature   bom (fragment): basis of mobility region from pBR322
   1584..1619    -  CDS            rop (fragment): Rop protein, which maintains plasmids at low copy number; rop
   1714..1818    +  promoter       AmpR promoter: bla
   1819..2679    +  CDS            AmpR: β-lactamase; bla; confers resistance to ampicillin, carbenicillin, and related antibiotics
   2850..3438    +  rep_origin     ori: high-copy-number ColE1/pMB1/pBR322/pUC origin of replication
   3621..3713    +  CDS            lacI (fragment): lac repressor; lacI; The lac repressor binds to the lac operator to inhibit transcription in E. coli. This inhibition can be relieved by adding lactose or isopropyl-β-D-thiogalactopyranoside (IPTG).
   3726..3747    +  protein_bind   CAP binding site: CAP binding activates transcription in the presence of cAMP. E. coli catabolite activator protein
   3762..3792    +  promoter       lac promoter: promoter for the E. coli lac operon
   3800..3816    +  protein_bind   lac operator: The lac repressor binds to the lac operator to inhibit transcription in E. coli. This inhibition can be relieved by adding lactose or isopropyl-β-D-thiogalactopyranoside (IPTG). lac repressor encoded by lacI
   3859..3892    +  protein_bind   loxP: Cre-mediated recombination occurs in the 8-bp core sequence (GCATACAT). Cre recombinase
   3899..3935    +  promoter       urg1 promoter (fragment): urg1 promoter from Schizosaccharomyces pombe, conferring rapid uracil-induced expression
   4050..4207    +  CDS            lacZα (fragment): LacZα fragment of β-galactosidase; lacZ fragment
   4213..4264    -  misc_feature   bom (fragment): basis of mobility region from pBR322
   4275..4291    +  CDS            calmodulin (fragment): calcium-binding protein
   4839..5831    -  CDS            Cre: site-specific recombinase Cre is a site-specific recombinase from bacteriophage P1. Recombination occurs at loxP sequences.
   5881..5919    -  CDS            Cre (fragment): site-specific recombinase Cre is a site-specific recombinase from bacteriophage P1. Recombination occurs at loxP sequences.
   5922..6527    -  promoter       nmt1 promoter (fragment): wild-type nmt1 promoter from Schizosaccharomyces pombe, conferring strong thiamine-repressible expression
   6545..6934    +  promoter       LEU2 promoter: S. cerevisiae LEU2
   6965..8056    +  CDS            LEU2: LEU3_YEAST - Experimental evidence at protein level: Swiss-Prot protein existence level 1. Catalyzes the oxidation of 3-carboxy-2-hydroxy-4- methylpentanoate (3-isopropylmalate) to 3-carboxy-4-methyl-2- oxopentanoate. The product decarboxylates to 4-methyl-2 oxopentanoate. From Saccharomyces cerevisiae (strain ATCC 204508 / S288c) (Baker's yeast).
