[The description below was written by a language model from this plasmid's Addgene catalogue record and pLannotate feature annotations shown in this document.]
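Description:
pAW8ENdeI-3XDSR is an empty-backbone Cre/lox cassette-exchange vector for the fission yeast Schizosaccharomyces pombe, built on a pUC-type backbone (8,316 bp). In E. coli it is propagated at high copy from the ColE1/pUC origin and selected with ampicillin through the β-lactamase gene. In S. pombe it can replicate episomally via the ars1 autonomously replicating sequence and is selected through the S. cerevisiae LEU2 gene with its own promoter, which is a leucine auxotrophy marker.

The working part of the plasmid is a short exchange cassette bounded by a wild-type loxP site and a mutant site, loxM3. The depositor notes that automated annotation cannot tell the two apart, and indeed the feature table lists only the first site, while loxM3 lies about 120 bp downstream, just before the lacZα fragment. Because the two sites are heterospecific, Cre swaps the intervening segment into a matching loxP/loxM3-flanked target in the genome rather than simply excising it. According to the record, a gene of interest is inserted here by restriction cloning without a tag, and it is exchanged into the urg1 locus together with three copies of the core DSR motif. A short urg1 promoter fragment sits just inside the loxP site. The DSR copies are not annotated in the feature table, and the record does not explain their function. Cre recombinase is supplied from the same plasmid, under an nmt1 promoter fragment, which is a thiamine-repressible S. pombe promoter.

The intended use is to place coding sequences at the chromosomal urg1 locus, whose promoter is annotated as giving rapid uracil-induced expression. Several small annotated fragments (NFS1, hus5, rop, bom, lacI, calmodulin) appear to be incidental matches or backbone remnants.
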