Addgene plasmid #48976: pAW8ENdeI-3XDSR
Purpose: (Empty Backbone) for Cre-lox cassette exchange of untagged gene sequences together with 3 copies of the core DSR motif into the S. pombe urg1 locus
Depositing lab: Tony Carr. Depositing organization: University of Sussex. Publication: Optimisation of the Schizosaccharomyces pombe urg1 Expression System. Watson AT, Daigaku Y, Mohebi S, Etheridge TJ, Chahwan C, Murray JM, Carr AM. PLoS One. 2013 Dec 20;8(12):e83800. doi: 10.1371/journal.pone.0083800. PubMed 24376751.
Backbone
  Vector backbone: pUC
  Vector type: Cre/Lox
  Selectable markers: LEU2
Growth in bacteria
  Bacterial resistance: Ampicillin, 100 μg/mL
  Growth temperature: 37°C
  Growth strain: DH5alpha
  Copy number: High Copy
Gene/Insert
  Cloning method: Restriction Enzyme
Terms and licenses: Academic/Nonprofit Terms; Industry Terms: Not Available to Industry
Depositor comments: This plasmid contains a wild-type loxP site and a mutant loxP site termed loxM3. Addgene's mapping software can not differentiate between the two sites and identifies the loxM3 site as loxP. The locations of the loxP and loxM3 sites are: loxP = 3859-3892 loxM3 = 4014-4047
How to cite: pAW8ENdeI-3XDSR was a gift from Tony Carr (Addgene plasmid # 48976 ; http://n2t.net/addgene:48976 ; RRID:Addgene_48976)
