>Addgene plasmid #48976 | pAW8ENdeI-3XDSR | addgene partial sequence | sequence record 76752 | ColEterm 5'-agctgataccgctcgccgcagccgaacg-3'
CGCGCGTTGGCCGATTCATTAATGCAGCTGGCACGACAGGTTTCCCGACTGGAAAGCGGGCAGTGAGCGC
AACGCAATTAATGTGAGTTAGCTCACTCATTAGGCACCCCAGGCTTTACACTTTATGCTTCCGGCTCGTA
TGTTGTGTGGAATTGTGAGCGGATAACAATTTCACACAGGAAACAGCTATGACCATGATTACGCCAAGCT
TATAACTTCGTATAGCATACATTATACGAAGTTATTGCTAGCCGTTTTCTTCAATTACTAAATTAGAACT
AATTCAATCATATGCTGGCATGCGGAGAGCTCGGAGTCGACGAGACTAGTTTAAACTCCGTATTAAACCC
ATTCTTAAACCCCGGGATAACTTCGTATATGGTATTATATACGAAGTTATGAATTCACTGGCCGTCGTTT
TACAACGTCGTGACTGGGAAAACCCTGGCGTTACCCAACTTAATCGCCTTGCAGCACATCCCCCTTTCGC
CAGCTGGCGTAATAGCGAAGAGGCCCGCACCGATCGCCCTTCCCAACAGTTGCGCAGCCTGAATGGCGAA
TGGCGCCTGATGCGGTATTTTCTCCTTACGCATCTGTGCGGTATTTCACACCGCATACCATCGTCCGGAT
CAATGAAGTAGATGAGTTTACTACCTGTATATACTTTTTTTTTTGTCAAAGTCACTTTTATGGCATTTCC
ATGTTGAAGGATTAGCCACAGCACTAAATTTTCAGCGTATGATTGCTTTTAAATATTTAATTTTCATCGT
TTTTTAATTAATATTCAAAACGATTTAATGCCTTCTACATCTGAAGTCAAGCTCATAGACTCGGGTTGGG
TAGCTAAAACTACATCTAACACGA
